>Addgene plasmid #12922 | DCT.VV.Orf234 | addgene partial sequence | sequence record 19311 | T7 5'-TAATACGACTCACTATAGGG-3'
GAGCTCGGATCCGTACCCTTCACCGAATTCCAGCTGACCACCATGGGTAACAAAAATATTAAACCATCTA
AGGAAAATAGACTGTCCATCTTGTCCAAGGATAAGATGGATTCATTTAAGAGAGGATCTTGGGCAACGTC
ATCCTTTAGAGAAAAGTCGCGTGCAACCATCCAAAGATTTTCATCTCTTAGACGAGAACATATTAAAGTA
GACCATCCTGACAAGTTCCTGGAGTTAAAGAGAGGGATATATAAAATAATTCAGAAATCGTCGTCTATAG
ATGTGGACAAACGGACTAAGCTCATGTCCAACATAAAAACGATGATGATAAATCCATTCATGATCGAGGG
TTTAATGACATCTTTAGAAAACTTGGATCCCGATAACAAGATGAGCTACTCATCGGTGATGATATTGGGA
GAATTCGACATCATCAATATAAGCGACAATGAGGCGGCATTCGAGTTCATAAACAGTCTGTTGAAATCTC
TTCTCTTGTTAAATACTAGACAACTAAAACTCTTGGAATACTCCATTAGTAATGACTTGTTGTATGCCCA
CATAAATGCGTTGGAGTATATCATAAAAAATACATTTAATGTTCCAGAACGGCAACTGATTCTGAGAGGT
CAATACCTAACTCCAATTTTCAGTGATTTGTTAAAGTATGCGGGTCTAACCATAAAGTCAAACATACTCA
TGTGGAATAAACAGTTTATCAAACCAGTATCTGACCTCTATACATCTATGAGACTCCTTCATTGTGTTAC
AGAATCATATAAGGTGATTGGAATGGGATAAGCAATTCCCGGGGATCCGAATAAAGGGTCAAGACAATTC
TGCAGATATCCAGCACAGTGGCGGCCGCTCGAGTCTAGAGGGCCCGCGGTTCGAAGGTAAGCCTATCCCT
AACCCTCTCCTCGGTCTCGATTCTACGCGTACCGGTCATCAT
