[The description below was written by a language model from this plasmid's Addgene catalogue record.]
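Description:
DCT.VV.Orf234 is a mammalian expression plasmid built on the commercial pcDNA 3.1D V5-His-TOPO backbone (about 5.5 kb without insert) and carrying a 759 bp vaccinia virus open reading frame. The insert is designated VV.Orf234 within its library and is also recorded as VV_WR_173. It is propagated in E. coli as a high-copy plasmid under ampicillin selection, and it carries a neomycin resistance marker that allows G418 selection in mammalian cells. The record lists BamHI at both the 5′ and 3′ cloning sites, with both sites retained, and a T7 primer for sequencing into the insert from the 5′ side. No feature table is supplied, so the promoter and any tags are not explicitly stated. Vectors of this backbone family normally drive the insert from a CMV promoter and offer C-terminal V5 and polyhistidine epitopes, but the record does not say whether the ORF is in frame with those tags.

The plasmid belongs to a library of individually cloned vaccinia virus ORFs, made in connection with work identifying poxvirus CD8+ T cell determinants to inform the design and characterisation of smallpox vaccines. In that setting, each viral ORF is expressed individually in mammalian cells so that its product can be tested for recognition by virus-specific T cells. The depositors note that the clone was made for screening purposes. It may therefore differ from the current canonical gene sequence, and the plasmid and insert names apply only within this library. The corresponding ORF names in the Copenhagen and WR strains, along with sequencing notes, are held in the supplementary data for the collection, which should be checked before relying on the exact coding sequence.
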