Addgene plasmid #12922: DCT.VV.Orf234
Purpose: This plasmid was designed for screening purposes and may contain discrepancies relative to the current canonical GenBank version of the gene.
Depositing lab: Jack Bennink & Jon Yewdell. Depositing organization: National Institute of Allergy and Infectious Diseases (NIAID). Publication: Identification of poxvirus CD8+ T cell determinants to enable rational design and characterization of smallpox vaccines. Tscharke DC, Karupiah G, Zhou J, Palmore T, Irvine KR, Haeryfar SM, Williams S, Sidney J, Sette A, Bennink JR, Yewdell JW. J Exp Med. 2005 January 3; 201(1): 95–104. 10.1084/jem.20041912 PubMed 15623576.
Backbone
  Vector backbone: pcDNA 3.1D V5-His-TOPO
  Backbone manufacturer: Invitrogen
  Backbone size w/o insert (bp): 5514
  Vector type: Mammalian Expression
  Selectable markers: Neomycin (select with G418)
Growth in bacteria
  Bacterial resistance: Ampicillin, 100 μg/mL
  Growth temperature: 37°C
  Growth strain: DH5alpha
  Copy number: High Copy
Gene/Insert
  Gene/Insert name: VV.Orf234 (alt name: VV_WR_173)
  Species: Vaccinia Virus
  Insert size (bp): 759
  Cloning method: Restriction Enzyme; 5′ cloning site BamHI (not destroyed); 3′ cloning site BamHI (not destroyed)
  Sequencing primers: 5′ Universal T7
Terms and licenses: Academic/Nonprofit Terms; Industry Terms: Not Available to Industry
Depositor comments: Please see the Vaccinia kit page ( https://www.addgene.org/vvorf/ ) for more information. The kit page contains the supplemental VVOrfData spreadsheet, which includes important information about this plasmid. The plasmid and insert names provided here relate only to this library. The name of the ORF (if present) in VACV strain Copenhagen and the name of the ORF (if annotated) in VACV strain WR sequence can be found in VVOrfData spreadsheet. Please note that the amino acid sequence given for each ORF in the spreadsheet may contain some errors. Additionally, changes from the expected sequence may be present in these plasmids. Please see Addgene's quality control sequence and sequencing notes in the VVOrfData spreadsheet before ordering this plasmid.
How to cite: DCT.VV.Orf234 was a gift from Jack Bennink & Jon Yewdell (Addgene plasmid # 12922 ; http://n2t.net/addgene:12922 ; RRID:Addgene_12922)
